Addgene plasmid #100104: pSN17
Purpose: expresses a chimeric OCT4-repressor fusion
Depositing lab: Mark Ptashne. Depositing organization: Memorial Sloan-Kettering Cancer Center. Publication: OCT4 and SOX2 Work as Transcriptional Activators in Reprogramming Human Fibroblasts. Narayan S, Bryant G, Shah S, Berrozpe G, Ptashne M. Cell Rep. 2017 Aug 15;20(7):1585-1596. doi: 10.1016/j.celrep.2017.07.071. PubMed 28813671.
Backbone
  Vector backbone: pLM-vexGFP-OCT4
  Backbone manufacturer: Michel Sadelain (Addgene plasmid # 22240)
  Vector type: Mammalian Expression, Lentiviral
Growth in bacteria
  Bacterial resistance: Ampicillin, 100 μg/mL
  Growth temperature: 37°C
  Growth strain: NEB Stable
  Copy number: Unknown
Gene/Insert
  Cloning method: Ligation Independent Cloning
  Sequencing primers: 5′ unknown
Terms and licenses: Academic/Nonprofit Terms; Industry Terms: Not Available to Industry
How to cite: pSN17 was a gift from Mark Ptashne (Addgene plasmid # 100104 ; http://n2t.net/addgene:100104 ; RRID:Addgene_100104)
