[The description below was written by a language model from this plasmid's Addgene catalogue record and pLannotate feature annotations shown in this document.]
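Description:
pSN17 is a lentiviral mammalian expression plasmid built on the pLM-vexGFP-OCT4 backbone and designed to express a chimeric OCT4–repressor fusion. In bacteria it is maintained through a high-copy ColE1/pUC-type origin and selected with ampicillin (AmpR/β-lactamase). Remnants of a pBluescript-style backbone are also present, including an f1 origin, lac promoter/operator and lacZα fragments, and T3 and T7 promoters. The viral portion has the layout of a third-generation transfer vector. An RSV promoter drives a truncated HIV-1 5′ LTR, followed by the Ψ packaging signal with a gag fragment, the Rev response element and a cPPT/CTS. On the far side of the cargo lies a 3′ LTR, annotated as self-inactivating (ΔU3) in the depositor sequence, and then an SV40 polyadenylation signal and SV40 origin.

The payload is driven by the human PGK promoter. It begins with a GFP-family reporter that the annotation software matches to PA-GFP, although the backbone name suggests it is the vexGFP variant. A short unannotated gap of about 65 nt follows; the record does not say what lies there, though a linking element such as a 2A peptide would be plausible. Next comes the human POU5F1 (OCT4) coding sequence, joined directly to CBX5 (HP1α), a heterochromatin protein that binds H3K9-methylated histone tails and mediates epigenetic repression. A WPRE downstream enhances transcript expression. The design thus tethers a repressive domain to OCT4's DNA-binding specificity while marking transduced cells by fluorescence. According to the associated publication title, it was used to test whether OCT4 functions as a transcriptional activator during reprogramming of human fibroblasts. The depositor (9,084 nt) and repository NGS (9,101 nt) sequences show the same feature order with minor length differences.
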