Features (pLannotate 1.2.2; 28 found; start..end, strand, type, name):
     27..131     +  promoter       AmpR promoter: bla
    132..992     +  CDS            AmpR: β-lactamase; bla; confers resistance to ampicillin, carbenicillin, and related antibiotics
   1163..1751    +  rep_origin     ori: high-copy-number ColE1/pMB1/pBR322/pUC origin of replication
   1934..2026    +  CDS            lacI (fragment): lac repressor; lacI; The lac repressor binds to the lac operator to inhibit transcription in E. coli. This inhibition can be relieved by adding lactose or isopropyl-β-D-thiogalactopyranoside (IPTG).
   2039..2060    +  protein_bind   CAP binding site: CAP binding activates transcription in the presence of cAMP. E. coli catabolite activator protein
   2075..2105    +  promoter       lac promoter: promoter for the E. coli lac operon
   2113..2129    +  protein_bind   lac operator: The lac repressor binds to the lac operator to inhibit transcription in E. coli. This inhibition can be relieved by adding lactose or isopropyl-β-D-thiogalactopyranoside (IPTG). lac repressor encoded by lacI
   2174..2192    +  promoter       T3 promoter: promoter for bacteriophage T3 RNA polymerase
   2220..2441    +  promoter       RSV promoter: Rous sarcoma virus enhancer/promoter
   2448..2628    +  LTR            5' LTR (truncated): truncated 5' long terminal repeat (LTR) from HIV-1
   2672..2797    +  misc_feature   HIV-1 Ψ: packaging signal of human immunodeficiency virus type 1
   2781..3144    +  CDS            HIV-1 gag (fragment): gag protein from human immunodeficiency virus 1; gag
   3239..3575    +  ncRNA          RRE: Accession: RF00036 - HIV Rev response element
   3900..4000    +  CDS            Rev (fragment): human immunodeficiency virus 1 (HIV-1) Rev protein; rev; enhances nuclear export of unspliced and incompletely spliced viral mRNAs
   4019..4136    +  misc_feature   cPPT/CTS: central polypurine tract and central termination sequence of HIV-1
   4156..4179    -  misc_feature   MCS (fragment): pBluescript multiple cloning site
   4183..4693    +  promoter       hPGK promoter: human phosphoglycerate kinase 1 promoter
   4708..5424    +  CDS            PA-GFP: photoactivatable GFP variant (Patterson et al., 2002) mammalian codon-optimized
   5491..6570    +  CDS            POU5F1: PO5F1_HUMAN - Also known as OCT3, OCT4, OTF3. Experimental evidence at protein level: Swiss-Prot protein existence level 1. Transcription factor that binds to the octamer motif (5'- ATTTGCAT-3'). Forms a trimeric complex with SOX2 or SOX15 on DNA and controls the expression of a number of genes involved in embryonic development such as YES1, FGF4, UTF1 and ZFP206. Critical for early embryogenesis and for embryonic stem cell pluripotency. From Homo sapiens (Human).
   6571..7140    +  CDS            CBX5: CBX5_HUMAN - Also known as HP1A. Experimental evidence at protein level: Swiss-Prot protein existence level 1. Component of heterochromatin that recognizes and binds histone H3 tails methylated at 'Lys-9' (H3K9me), leading to epigenetic repression. In contrast, it is excluded from chromatin when 'Tyr-41' of histone H3 is phosphorylated (H3Y41ph). Can interact with lamin-B receptor (LBR). This interaction can contribute to the association of the heterochromatin with the inner nuclear membrane. Involved in the formation of functional kinetochore through interaction with MIS12 complex proteins. F
   7150..7738    +  misc_feature   WPRE: woodchuck hepatitis virus posttranscriptional regulatory element
   7755..7823    +  CDS            nef (fragment): NEF_HV1Z2 - Experimental evidence at protein level: Swiss-Prot protein existence level 1. Extracellular Nef protein targets CD4(+) T-lymphocytes for apoptosis by interacting with CXCR4 surface receptors. From Human immunodeficiency virus type 1 group M subtype D (isolate Z2/CDC-Z34) (HIV-1).
   7825..8058    +  LTR            3' LTR (ΔU3): self-inactivating 3' long terminal repeat (LTR) from HIV-1
   8130..8251    +  polyA_signal   SV40 poly(A) signal: SV40 polyadenylation signal
   8270..8405    +  rep_origin     SV40 ori: SV40 origin of replication
   8438..8456    -  promoter       T7 promoter: promoter for bacteriophage T7 RNA polymerase
   8464..8619    +  CDS            lacZα (fragment): LacZα fragment of β-galactosidase; lacZ fragment
   8627..9082    +  rep_origin     f1 ori (sequence partly withheld): f1 bacteriophage origin of replication; arrow indicates direction of (+) strand synthesis
>Addgene plasmid #100104 | pSN17 | depositor full sequence | sequence record 190635 | pSN17 sequence 9084 bps
CAGGTGGCACTTTTCGGGGAAATGTGCGCGGAACCCCTATTTGTTTATTTTTCTAAATACATTCAAATAT
GTATCCGCTCATGAGACAATAACCCTGATAAATGCTTCAATAATATTGAAAAAGGAAGAGTATGAGTATT
CAACATTTCCGTGTCGCCCTTATTCCCTTTTTTGCGGCATTTTGCCTTCCTGTTTTTGCTCACCCAGAAA
CGCTGGTGAAAGTAAAAGATGCTGAAGATCAGTTGGGTGCACGAGTGGGTTACATCGAACTGGATCTCAA
CAGCGGTAAGATCCTTGAGAGTTTTCGCCCCGAAGAACGTTTTCCAATGATGAGCACTTTTAAAGTTCTG
CTATGTGGCGCGGTATTATCCCGTATTGACGCCGGGCAAGAGCAACTCGGTCGCCGCATACACTATTCTC
AGAATGACTTGGTTGAGTACTCACCAGTCACAGAAAAGCATCTTACGGATGGCATGACAGTAAGAGAATT
ATGCAGTGCTGCCATAACCATGAGTGATAACACTGCGGCCAACTTACTTCTGACAACGATCGGAGGACCG
AAGGAGCTAACCGCTTTTTTGCACAACATGGGGGATCATGTAACTCGCCTTGATCGTTGGGAACCGGAGC
TGAATGAAGCCATACCAAACGACGAGCGTGACACCACGATGCCTGTAGCAATGGCAACAACGTTGCGCAA
ACTATTAACTGGCGAACTACTTACTCTAGCTTCCCGGCAACAATTAATAGACTGGATGGAGGCGGATAAA
GTTGCAGGACCACTTCTGCGCTCGGCCCTTCCGGCTGGCTGGTTTATTGCTGATAAATCTGGAGCCGGTG
AGCGTGGGTCTCGCGGTATCATTGCAGCACTGGGGCCAGATGGTAAGCCCTCCCGTATCGTAGTTATCTA
CACGACGGGGAGTCAGGCAACTATGGATGAACGAAATAGACAGATCGCTGAGATAGGTGCCTCACTGATT
AAGCATTGGTAACTGTCAGACCAAGTTTACTCATATATACTTTAGATTGATTTAAAACTTCATTTTTAAT
TTAAAAGGATCTAGGTGAAGATCCTTTTTGATAATCTCATGACCAAAATCCCTTAACGTGAGTTTTCGTT
CCACTGAGCGTCAGACCCCGTAGAAAAGATCAAAGGATCTTCTTGAGATCCTTTTTTTCTGCGCGTAATC
TGCTGCTTGCAAACAAAAAAACCACCGCTACCAGCGGTGGTTTGTTTGCCGGATCAAGAGCTACCAACTC
TTTTTCCGAAGGTAACTGGCTTCAGCAGAGCGCAGATACCAAATACTGTCCTTCTAGTGTAGCCGTAGTT
AGGCCACCACTTCAAGAACTCTGTAGCACCGCCTACATACCTCGCTCTGCTAATCCTGTTACCAGTGGCT
GCTGCCAGTGGCGATAAGTCGTGTCTTACCGGGTTGGACTCAAGACGATAGTTACCGGATAAGGCGCAGC
GGTCGGGCTGAACGGGGGGTTCGTGCACACAGCCCAGCTTGGAGCGAACGACCTACACCGAACTGAGATA
CCTACAGCGTGAGCTATGAGAAAGCGCCACGCTTCCCGAAGGGAGAAAGGCGGACAGGTATCCGGTAAGC
GGCAGGGTCGGAACAGGAGAGCGCACGAGGGAGCTTCCAGGGGGAAACGCCTGGTATCTTTATAGTCCTG
TCGGGTTTCGCCACCTCTGACTTGAGCGTCGATTTTTGTGATGCTCGTCAGGGGGGCGGAGCCTATGGAA
AAACGCCAGCAACGCGGCCTTTTTACGGTTCCTGGCCTTTTGCTGGCCTTTTGCTCACATGTTCTTTCCT
GCGTTATCCCCTGATTCTGTGGATAACCGTATTACCGCCTTTGAGTGAGCTGATACCGCTCGCCGCAGCC
GAACGACCGAGCGCAGCGAGTCAGTGAGCGAGGAAGCGGAAGAGCGCCCAATACGCAAACCGCCTCTCCC
CGCGCGTTGGCCGATTCATTAATGCAGCTGGCACGACAGGTTTCCCGACTGGAAAGCGGGCAGTGAGCGC
AACGCAATTAATGTGAGTTAGCTCACTCATTAGGCACCCCAGGCTTTACACTTTATGCTTCCGGCTCGTA
TGTTGTGTGGAATTGTGAGCGGATAACAATTTCACACAGGAAACAGCTATGACCATGATTACGCCAAGCG
CGCAATTAACCCTCACTAAAGGGAACAAAAGCTGGAGCTGCAAGCTTAATGTAGTCTTATGCAATACTCT
TGTAGTCTTGCAACATGGTAACGATGAGTTAGCAACATGCCTTACAAGGAGAGAAAAAGCACCGTGCATG
CCGATTGGTGGAAGTAAGGTGGTACGATCGTGCCTTATTAGGAAGGCAACAGACGGGTCTGACATGGATT
GGACGAACCACTGAATTGCCGCATTGCAGAGATATTGTATTTAAGTGCCTAGCTCGATACAATAAACGGG
TCTCTCTGGTTAGACCAGATCTGAGCCTGGGAGCTCTCTGGCTAACTAGGGAACCCACTGCTTAAGCCTC
AATAAAGCTTGCCTTGAGTGCTTCAAGTAGTGTGTGCCCGTCTGTTGTGTGACTCTGGTAACTAGAGATC
CCTCAGACCCTTTTAGTCAGTGTGGAAAATCTCTAGCAGTGGCGCCCGAACAGGGACCTGAAAGCGAAAG
GGAAACCAGAGCTCTCTCGACGCAGGACTCGGCTTGCTGAAGCGCGCACGGCAAGAGGCGAGGGGCGGCG
ACTGGTGAGTACGCCAAAAATTTTGACTAGCGGAGGCTAGAAGGAGAGAGATGGGTGCGAGAGCGTCAGT
ATTAAGCGGGGGAGAATTAGATCGCGATGGGAAAAAATTCGGTTAAGGCCAGGGGGAAAGAAAAAATATA
AATTAAAACATATAGTATGGGCAAGCAGGGAGCTAGAACGATTCGCAGTTAATCCTGGCCTGTTAGAAAC
ATCAGAAGGCTGTAGACAAATACTGGGACAGCTACAACCATCCCTTCAGACAGGATCAGAAGAACTTAGA
TCATTATATAATACAGTAGCAACCCTCTATTGTGTGCATCAAAGGATAGAGATAAAAGACACCAAGGAAG
CTTTAGACAAGATAGAGGAAGAGCAAAACAAAAGTAAGACCACCGCACAGCAAGCGGCCGCTGATCTTCA
GACCTGGAGGAGGAGATATGAGGGACAATTGGAGAAGTGAATTATATAAATATAAAGTAGTAAAAATTGA
ACCATTAGGAGTAGCACCCACCAAGGCAAAGAGAAGAGTGGTGCAGAGAGAAAAAAGAGCAGTGGGAATA
GGAGCTTTGTTCCTTGGGTTCTTGGGAGCAGCAGGAAGCACTATGGGCGCAGCCTCAATGACGCTGACGG
TACAGGCCAGACAATTATTGTCTGGTATAGTGCAGCAGCAGAACAATTTGCTGAGGGCTATTGAGGCGCA
ACAGCATCTGTTGCAACTCACAGTCTGGGGCATCAAGCAGCTCCAGGCAAGAATCCTGGCTGTGGAAAGA
TACCTAAAGGATCAACAGCTCCTGGGGATTTGGGGTTGCTCTGGAAAACTCATTTGCACCACTGCTGTGC
CTTGGAATGCTAGTTGGAGTAATAAATCTCTGGAACAGATTTGGAATCACACGACCTGGATGGAGTGGGA
CAGAGAAATTAACAATTACACAAGCTTAATACACTCCTTAATTGAAGAATCGCAAAACCAGCAAGAAAAG
AATGAACAAGAATTATTGGAATTAGATAAATGGGCAAGTTTGTGGAATTGGTTTAACATAACAAATTGGC
TGTGGTATATAAAATTATTCATAATGATAGTAGGAGGCTTGGTAGGTTTAAGAATAGTTTTTGCTGTACT
TTCTATAGTGAATAGAGTTAGGCAGGGATATTCACCATTATCGTTTCAGACCCACCTCCCAACCCCGAGG
GGACCCGACAGGCCCGAAGGAATAGAAGAAGAAGGTGGAGAGAGAGACAGAGACAGATCCATTCGATTAG
TGAACGGATCTCGACGGTATCGGTTAACTTTTAAAAGAAAAGGGGGGATTGGGGGGTACAGTGCAGGGGA
AAGAATAGTAGACATAATAGCAACAGACATACAAACTAAAGAATTACAAAAACAAATTACAAAAATTCAA
AATTTTATCGATCACGAGACTAGCCTCGAGAAGCTTGATATCGAATTCCCACGGGGTTGGGGTTGCGCCT
TTTCCAAGGCAGCCCTGGGTTTGCGCAGGGACGCGGCTGCTCTGGGCGTGGTTCCGGGAAACGCAGCGGC
GCCGACCCTGGGTCTCGCACATTCTTCACGTCCGTTCGCAGCGTCACCCGGATCTTCGCCGCTACCCTTG
TGGGCCCCCCGGCGACGCTTCCTGCTCCGCCCCTAAGTCGGGAAGGTTCCTTGCGGTTCGCGGCGTGCCG
GACGTGACAAACGGAAGCCGCACGTCTCACTAGTACCCTCGCAGACGGACAGCGCCAGGGAGCAATGGCA
GCGCGCCGACCGCGATGGGCTGTGGCCAATAGCGGCTGCTCAGCGGGGCGCGCCGAGAGCAGCGGCCGGG
AAGGGGCGGTGCGGGAGGCGGGGTGTGGGGCGGTAGTGTGGGCCCTGTTCCTGCCCGCGCGGTGTTCCGC
ATTCTGCAAGCCTCCGGAGCGCACGTCGGCAGTCGGCTCCCTCGTTGACCGAATCACCGACCTCTCTCCC
CAGGGGGATCCACCGGTATGGTGAGCAAGGGCGAGGAGCTGTTCACCGGGGTGGTGCCCATCCTGGTCGA
GCTGGACGGCGACGTAAACGGCCACAAGTTCAGCGTGTCCGGCGAGGGCGAGGGCGATGCCACCTACGGC
AAGCTGACCCTGAAGTTCATCTGCACCACCGGCAAGCTGCCCGTGCCCTGGCCCACCCTCGTGACCACCT
TCAGCTACGGCGTGCAGTGCTTCAGCCGCTACCCCGACCACATGAAGCAGCACGACTTCTTCAAGTCCGC
CATGCCCGAAGGCTACGTCCAGGAGCGCACCATCAGCTTCAAGGACGACGGCAACTACAAGACCCGCGCC
GAGGTGAAGTTCGAGGGCGACACCCTGGTGAACCGCATCGAGCTGAAGGGCATCGACTTCAAGGAGGACG
GCAACATCCTGGGGCACAAGCTGGAGTACAACTACAACAGCCACAACGTCTATATCACGGCCGACAAGCA
GAAGAACGGCATCAAGGCGAACTTCAAGATCCGCCACAACATCGAGGACGGCAGCGTGCAGCTCGCCGAC
CACTACCAGCAGAACACCCCCATCGGCGACGGCCCCGTGCTGCTGCCCGACAACCACTACCTGTTCATCC
AGTCCGCCCTGAGCAAAGACCCCAACGAGAAGCGCGATCACATGGTCCTGCTGGAGTTCGTGACCGCCGC
CGGGATCACTCACGGCATGGACGAGCTGTACAAGGGATCTGGAGCAACAAACTTCTCACTACTCAAACAA
GCAGGTGACGTGGAGGAGAATCCCGGCCCTATGGCGGGACACCTGGCTTCGGATTTCGCCTTCTCGCCCC
CTCCAGGTGGTGGAGGTGATGGGCCAGGGGGGCCGGAGCCGGGCTGGGTTGATCCTCGGACCTGGCTAAG
CTTCCAAGGCCCTCCTGGAGGGCCAGGAATCGGGCCGGGGGTTGGGCCAGGCTCTGAGGTGTGGGGGATT
CCCCCATGCCCCCCGCCGTATGAGTTCTGTGGGGGGATGGCGTACTGTGGGCCCCAGGTTGGAGTGGGGC
TAGTGCCCCAAGGCGGCTTGGAGACCTCTCAGCCTGAGGGTGAAGCAGGAGTCGGGGTGGAGAGCAACTC
CGATGGGGCCTCCCCGGAGCCCTGCACCGTCACCCCTGGTGCCGTGAAGCTGGAGAAGGAGAAGCTGGAG
CAAAACCCGGAGGAGTCCCAGGACATCAAAGCTCTGCAGAAAGAACTCGAGCAATTTGCCAAGCTCCTGA
AGCAGAAGAGGATCACCCTGGGATATACACAGGCCGATGTGGGGCTCACCCTGGGGGTTCTATTTGGGAA
GGTATTCAGCCAAACGACCATCTGCCGCTTTGAGGCTCTGCAGCTTAGCTTCAAGAACATGTGTAAGCTG
CGGCCCTTGCTGCAGAAGTGGGTGGAGGAAGCTGACAACAATGAAAATCTTCAGGAGATATGCAAAGCAG
AAACCCTCGTGCAGGCCCGAAAGAGAAAGCGAACCAGTATCGAGAACCGAGTGAGAGGCAACCTGGAGAA
TTTGTTCCTGCAGTGCCCGAAACCCACACTGCAGCAGATCAGCCACATCGCCCAGCAGCTTGGGCTCGAG
AAGGATGTGGTCCGAGTGTGGTTCTGTAACCGGCGCCAGAAGGGCAAGCGATCAAGCAGCGACTATGCAC
AACGAGAGGATTTTGAGGCTGCTGGGTCTCCTTTCTCAGGGGGACCAGTGTCCTTTCCTCTGGCCCCAGG
GCCCCATTTTGGTACCCCAGGCTATGGGAGCCCTCACTTCACTGCACTGTACTCCTCGGTCCCTTTCCCT
GAGGGGGAAGCCTTTCCCCCTGTCTCTGTCACCACTCTGGGCTCTCCCATGCATTCAAACGGAAAGAAAA
CCAAGCGGACAGCTGACAGTTCTTCTTCAGAGGATGAGGAGGAGTATGTCGTGGAGAAGGTGCTAGACAG
GCGCGTGGTTAAGGGACAAGTGGAATATCTACTGAAGTGGAAAGGCTTTTCTGAGGAGCACAATACTTGG
GAACCTGAGAAAAACTTGGATTGCCCTGAGCTAATTTCTGAATTTATGAAAAAGTATAAGAAGATGAAGG
AGGGTGAAAATAATAAACCCAGGGAGAAGTCAGAAAGTAACAAGAGGAAATCCAATTTCTCAAACAGTGC
CGATGACATCAAATCTAAAAAAAAGAGAGAGCAGAGCAATGATATCGCTCGGGGCTTTGAGAGAGGACTG
GAACCAGAAAAGATCATTGGGGCAACAGATTCCTGTGGTGATTTAATGTTCCTAATGAAATGGAAAGACA
CAGATGAAGCTGACCTGGTTCTTGCAAAAGAAGCTAATGTGAAATGTCCACAAATTGTGATAGCATTTTA
TGAAGAGAGACTGACATGGCATGCATATCCTGAGGATGCGGAAAACAAAGAGAAAGAAACAGCAAAGAGC
TAAGTCGACAATCAACCTCTGGATTACAAAATTTGTGAAAGATTGACTGGTATTCTTAACTATGTTGCTC
CTTTTACGCTATGTGGATACGCTGCTTTAATGCCTTTGTATCATGCTATTGCTTCCCGTATGGCTTTCAT
TTTCTCCTCCTTGTATAAATCCTGGTTGCTGTCTCTTTATGAGGAGTTGTGGCCCGTTGTCAGGCAACGT
GGCGTGGTGTGCACTGTGTTTGCTGACGCAACCCCCACTGGTTGGGGCATTGCCACCACCTGTCAGCTCC
TTTCCGGGACTTTCGCTTTCCCCCTCCCTATTGCCACGGCGGAACTCATCGCCGCCTGCCTTGCCCGCTG
CTGGACAGGGGCTCGGCTGTTGGGCACTGACAATTCCGTGGTGTTGTCGGGGAAGCTGACGTCCTTTCCA
TGGCTGCTCGCCTGTGTTGCCACCTGGATTCTGCGCGGGACGTCCTTCTGCTACGTCCCTTCGGCCCTCA
ATCCAGCGGACCTTCCTTCCCGCGGCCTGCTGCCGGCTCTGCGGCCTCTTCCGCGTCTTCGCCTTCGCCC
TCAGACGAGTCGGATCTCCCTTTGGGCCGCCTCCCCGCCTGGAATTCGAGCTCGGTACCTTTAAGACCAA
TGACTTACAAGGCAGCTGTAGATCTTAGCCACTTTTTAAAAGAAAAGGGGGGACTGGAAGGGCTAATTCA
CTCCCAACGAAGACAAGATCTGCTTTTTGCTTGTACTGGGTCTCTCTGGTTAGACCAGATCTGAGCCTGG
GAGCTCTCTGGCTAACTAGGGAACCCACTGCTTAAGCCTCAATAAAGCTTGCCTTGAGTGCTTCAAGTAG
TGTGTGCCCGTCTGTTGTGTGACTCTGGTAACTAGAGATCCCTCAGACCCTTTTAGTCAGTGTGGAAAAT
CTCTAGCAGTAGTAGTTCATGTCATCTTATTATTCAGTATTTATAACTTGCAAAGAAATGAATATCAGAG
AGTGAGAGGAACTTGTTTATTGCAGCTTATAATGGTTACAAATAAAGCAATAGCATCACAAATTTCACAA
ATAAAGCATTTTTTTCACTGCATTCTAGTTGTGGTTTGTCCAAACTCATCAATGTATCTTATCATGTCTG
GCTCTAGCTATCCCGCCCCTAACTCCGCCCAGTTCCGCCCATTCTCCGCCCCATGGCTGACTAATTTTTT
TTATTTATGCAGAGGCCGAGGCCGCCTCGGCCTCTGAGCTATTCCAGAAGTAGTGAGGAGGCTTTTTTGG
AGGCCTAGGCTTTTGCGTCGAGACGTACCCAATTCGCCCTATAGTGAGTCGTATTACGCGCGCTCACTGG
CCGTCGTTTTACAACGTCGTGACTGGGAAAACCCTGGCGTTACCCAACTTAATCGCCTTGCAGCACATCC
CCCTTTCGCCAGCTGGCGTAATAGCGAAGAGGCCCGCACCGATCGCCCTTCCCAACAGTTGCGCAGCCTG
AATGGCGAATGGCGCG
[124 nt withheld, positions 8627-8750]
C
[91 nt withheld, positions 8752-8842]
A
[49 nt withheld, positions 8844-8892]
CCTTTGACGTTGGAGTCCACGTTCTTT
[37 nt withheld, positions 8920-8956]
ACCCTATCTCGGTCTATTCTTTTGATTTATAAGGGATTTTGCCGATTTCGGCCTATTGGTTAAAAAATGA
GCTGATTTAACAAAAATTTAACGCGAATTTTAACAAAATATTAACGTTTACAATTTCC
