Features (pLannotate 1.2.2; 28 found; start..end, strand, type, name):
      1..511     +  promoter       hPGK promoter: human phosphoglycerate kinase 1 promoter
    526..1242    +  CDS            PA-GFP: photoactivatable GFP variant (Patterson et al., 2002) mammalian codon-optimized
   1309..2388    +  CDS            POU5F1: PO5F1_HUMAN - Also known as OCT3, OCT4, OTF3. Experimental evidence at protein level: Swiss-Prot protein existence level 1. Transcription factor that binds to the octamer motif (5'- ATTTGCAT-3'). Forms a trimeric complex with SOX2 or SOX15 on DNA and controls the expression of a number of genes involved in embryonic development such as YES1, FGF4, UTF1 and ZFP206. Critical for early embryogenesis and for embryonic stem cell pluripotency. From Homo sapiens (Human).
   2389..2958    +  CDS            CBX5: CBX5_HUMAN - Also known as HP1A. Experimental evidence at protein level: Swiss-Prot protein existence level 1. Component of heterochromatin that recognizes and binds histone H3 tails methylated at 'Lys-9' (H3K9me), leading to epigenetic repression. In contrast, it is excluded from chromatin when 'Tyr-41' of histone H3 is phosphorylated (H3Y41ph). Can interact with lamin-B receptor (LBR). This interaction can contribute to the association of the heterochromatin with the inner nuclear membrane. Involved in the formation of functional kinetochore through interaction with MIS12 complex proteins. F
   2968..3556    +  misc_feature   WPRE: woodchuck hepatitis virus posttranscriptional regulatory element
   3573..3713    +  CDS            nef (fragment): NEF_HV1Z6 - Experimental evidence at protein level: Swiss-Prot protein existence level 1. Extracellular Nef protein targets CD4(+) T-lymphocytes for apoptosis by interacting with CXCR4 surface receptors. From Human immunodeficiency virus type 1 group M subtype D (isolate Z6) (HIV-1).
   3709..3889    +  LTR            5' LTR (truncated): truncated 5' long terminal repeat (LTR) from HIV-1
   3961..4082    +  polyA_signal   SV40 poly(A) signal: SV40 polyadenylation signal
   4122..4257    +  rep_origin     SV40 ori: SV40 origin of replication
   4278..4296    -  promoter       T7 promoter: promoter for bacteriophage T7 RNA polymerase
   4304..4459    +  CDS            lacZα (fragment): LacZα fragment of β-galactosidase; lacZ fragment
   4464..4892    +  rep_origin     f1 ori (sequence partly withheld): f1 bacteriophage origin of replication; arrow indicates direction of (+) strand synthesis
   4945..5049    +  promoter       AmpR promoter: bla
   5050..5910    +  CDS            AmpR: β-lactamase; bla; confers resistance to ampicillin, carbenicillin, and related antibiotics
   6081..6669    +  rep_origin     ori: high-copy-number ColE1/pMB1/pBR322/pUC origin of replication
   6852..6944    +  CDS            lacI (fragment): lac repressor; lacI; The lac repressor binds to the lac operator to inhibit transcription in E. coli. This inhibition can be relieved by adding lactose or isopropyl-β-D-thiogalactopyranoside (IPTG).
   6957..6978    +  protein_bind   CAP binding site: CAP binding activates transcription in the presence of cAMP. E. coli catabolite activator protein
   6993..7023    +  promoter       lac promoter: promoter for the E. coli lac operon
   7031..7047    +  protein_bind   lac operator: The lac repressor binds to the lac operator to inhibit transcription in E. coli. This inhibition can be relieved by adding lactose or isopropyl-β-D-thiogalactopyranoside (IPTG). lac repressor encoded by lacI
   7092..7110    +  promoter       T3 promoter: promoter for bacteriophage T3 RNA polymerase
   7138..7364    +  promoter       RSV promoter: Rous sarcoma virus enhancer/promoter
   7365..7545    +  LTR            5' LTR (truncated): truncated 5' long terminal repeat (LTR) from HIV-1
   7592..7717    +  misc_feature   HIV-1 Ψ: packaging signal of human immunodeficiency virus type 1
   7701..8064    +  CDS            HIV-1 gag (fragment): gag protein from human immunodeficiency virus 1; gag
   8210..8443    +  misc_feature   RRE: The Rev response element (RRE) of HIV-1 allows for Rev-dependent mRNA export from the nucleus to the cytoplasm.
   8820..8920    +  CDS            Rev (fragment): human immunodeficiency virus 1 (HIV-1) Rev protein; rev; enhances nuclear export of unspliced and incompletely spliced viral mRNAs
   8939..9056    +  misc_feature   cPPT/CTS: central polypurine tract and central termination sequence of HIV-1
   9076..9099    -  misc_feature   MCS (fragment): pBluescript multiple cloning site
>Addgene plasmid #100104 | pSN17 | addgene full sequence | sequence record 193046 | Addgene NGS Result
GGGGTTGGGGTTGCGCCTTTTCCAAGGCAGCCCTGGGTTTGCGCAGGGACGCGGCTGCTCTGGGCGTGGT
TCCGGGAAACGCAGCGGCGCCGACCCTGGGTCTCGCACATTCTTCACGTCCGTTCGCAGCGTCACCCGGA
TCTTCGCCGCTACCCTTGTGGGCCCCCCGGCGACGCTTCCTGCTCCGCCCCTAAGTCGGGAAGGTTCCTT
GCGGTTCGCGGCGTGCCGGACGTGACAAACGGAAGCCGCACGTCTCACTAGTACCCTCGCAGACGGACAG
CGCCAGGGAGCAATGGCAGCGCGCCGACCGCGATGGGCTGTGGCCAATAGCGGCTGCTCAGCAGGGCGCG
CCGAGAGCAGCGGCCGGGAAGGGGCGGTGCGGGAGGCGGGGTGTGGGGCGGTAGTGTGGGCCCTGTTCCT
GCCCGCGCGGTGTTCCGCATTCTGCAAGCCTCCGGAGCGCACGTCGGCAGTCGGCTCCCTCGTTGACCGA
ATCACCGACCTCTCTCCCCAGGGGGATCCACCGGTATGGTGAGCAAGGGCGAGGAGCTGTTCACCGGGGT
GGTGCCCATCCTGGTCGAGCTGGACGGCGACGTAAACGGCCACAAGTTCAGCGTGTCCGGCGAGGGCGAG
GGCGATGCCACCTACGGCAAGCTGACCCTGAAGTTCATCTGCACCACCGGCAAGCTGCCCGTGCCCTGGC
CCACCCTCGTGACCACCTTCAGCTACGGCGTGCAGTGCTTCAGCCGCTACCCCGACCACATGAAGCAGCA
CGACTTCTTCAAGTCCGCCATGCCCGAAGGCTACGTCCAGGAGCGCACCATCAGCTTCAAGGACGACGGC
AACTACAAGACCCGCGCCGAGGTGAAGTTCGAGGGCGACACCCTGGTGAACCGCATCGAGCTGAAGGGCA
TCGACTTCAAGGAGGACGGCAACATCCTGGGGCACAAGCTGGAGTACAACTACAACAGCCACAACGTCTA
TATCACGGCCGACAAGCAGAAGAACGGCATCAAGGCGAACTTCAAGATCCGCCACAACATCGAGGACGGC
AGCGTGCAGCTCGCCGACCACTACCAGCAGAACACCCCCATCGGCGACGGCCCCGTGCTGCTGCCCGACA
ACCACTACCTGTTCATCCAGTCCGCCCTGAGCAAAGACCCCAACGAGAAGCGCGATCACATGGTCCTGCT
GGAGTTCGTGACCGCCGCCGGGATCACTCACGGCATGGACGAGCTGTACAAGGGATCTGGAGCAACAAAC
TTCTCACTACTCAAACAAGCAGGTGACGTGGAGGAGAATCCCGGCCCTATGGCGGGACACCTGGCTTCGG
ATTTCGCCTTCTCGCCCCCTCCAGGTGGTGGAGGTGATGGGCCAGGGGGGCCGGAGCCGGGCTGGGTTGA
TCCTCGGACCTGGCTAAGCTTCCAAGGCCCTCCTGGAGGGCCAGGAATCGGGCCGGGGGTTGGGCCAGGC
TCTGAGGTGTGGGGGATTCCCCCATGCCCCCCGCCGTATGAGTTCTGTGGGGGGATGGCGTACTGTGGGC
CCCAGGTTGGAGTGGGGCTAGTGCCCCAAGGCGGCTTGGAGACCTCTCAGCCTGAGGGTGAAGCAGGAGT
CGGGGTGGAGAGCAACTCCGATGGGGCCTCCCCGGAGCCCTGCACCGTCACCCCTGGTGCCGTGAAGCTG
GAGAAGGAGAAGCTGGAGCAAAACCCGGAGGAGTCCCAGGACATCAAAGCTCTGCAGAAAGAACTCGAGC
AATTTGCCAAGCTCCTGAAGCAGAAGAGGATCACCCTGGGATATACACAGGCCGATGTGGGGCTCACCCT
GGGGGTTCTATTTGGGAAGGTATTCAGCCAAACGACCATCTGCCGCTTTGAGGCTCTGCAGCTTAGCTTC
AAGAACATGTGTAAGCTGCGGCCCTTGCTGCAGAAGTGGGTGGAGGAAGCTGACAACAATGAAAATCTTC
AGGAGATATGCAAAGCAGAAACCCTCGTGCAGGCCCGAAAGAGAAAGCGAACCAGTATCGAGAACCGAGT
GAGAGGCAACCTGGAGAATTTGTTCCTGCAGTGCCCGAAACCCACACTGCAGCAGATCAGCCACATCGCC
CAGCAGCTTGGGCTCGAGAAGGATGTGGTCCGAGTGTGGTTCTGTAACCGGCGCCAGAAGGGCAAGCGAT
CAAGCAGCGACTATGCACAACGAGAGGATTTTGAGGCTGCTGGGTCTCCTTTCTCAGGGGGACCAGTGTC
CTTTCCTCTGGCCCCAGGGCCCCATTTTGGTACCCCAGGCTATGGGAGCCCTCACTTCACTGCACTGTAC
TCCTCGGTCCCTTTCCCTGAGGGGGAAGCCTTTCCCCCTGTCTCTGTCACCACTCTGGGCTCTCCCATGC
ATTCAAACGGAAAGAAAACCAAGCGGACAGCTGACAGTTCTTCTTCAGAGGATGAGGAGGAGTATGTCGT
GGAGAAGGTGCTAGACAGGCGCGTGGTTAAGGGACAAGTGGAATATCTACTGAAGTGGAAAGGCTTTTCT
GAGGAGCACAATACTTGGGAACCTGAGAAAAACTTGGATTGCCCTGAGCTAATTTCTGAATTTATGAAAA
AGTATAAGAAGATGAAGGAGGGTGAAAATAATAAACCCAGGGAGAAGTCAGAAAGTAACAAGAGGAAATC
CAATTTCTCAAACAGTGCCGATGACATCAAATCTAAAAAAAAGAGAGAGCAGAGCAATGATATCGCTCGG
GGCTTTGAGAGAGGACTGGAACCAGAAAAGATCATTGGGGCAACAGATTCCTGTGGTGATTTAATGTTCC
TAATGAAATGGAAAGACACAGATGAAGCTGACCTGGTTCTTGCAAAAGAAGCTAATGTGAAATGTCCACA
AATTGTGATAGCATTTTATGAAGAGAGACTGACATGGCATGCATATCCTGAGGATGCGGAAAACAAAGAG
AAAGAAACAGCAAAGAGCTAAGTCGACAATCAACCTCTGGATTACAAAATTTGTGAAAGATTGACTGGTA
TTCTTAACTATGTTGCTCCTTTTACGCTATGTGGATACGCTGCTTTAATGCCTTTGTATCATGCTATTGC
TTCCCGTATGGCTTTCATTTTCTCCTCCTTGTATAAATCCTGGTTGCTGTCTCTTTATGAGGAGTTGTGG
CCCGTTGTCAGGCAACGTGGCGTGGTGTGCACTGTGTTTGCTGACGCAACCCCCACTGGTTGGGGCATTG
CCACCACCTGTCAGCTCCTTTCCGGGACTTTCGCTTTCCCCCTCCCTATTGCCACGGCGGAACTCATCGC
CGCCTGCCTTGCCCGCTGCTGGACAGGGGCTCGGCTGTTGGGCACTGACAATTCCGTGGTGTTGTCGGGG
AAGCTGACGTCCTTTCCATGGCTGCTCGCCTGTGTTGCCACCTGGATTCTGCGCGGGACGTCCTTCTGCT
ACGTCCCTTCGGCCCTCAATCCAGCGGACCTTCCTTCCCGCGGCCTGCTGCCGGCTCTGCGGCCTCTTCC
GCGTCTTCGCCTTCGCCCTCAGACGAGTCGGATCTCCCTTTGGGCCGCCTCCCCGCCTGGAATTCGAGCT
CGGTACCTTTAAGACCAATGACTTACAAGGCAGCTGTAGATCTTAGCCACTTTTTAAAAGAAAAGGGGGG
ACTGGAAGGGCTAATTCACTCCCAACGAAGACAAGATATCCTGCTAGCTCCGGATCCGGACCTGTACTGG
GTCTCTCTGGTTAGACCAGATCTGAGCCTGGGAGCTCTCTGGCTAACTAGGGAACCCACTGCTTAAGCCT
CAATAAAGCTTGCCTTGAGTGCTTCAAGTAGTGTGTGCCCGTCTGTTGTGTGACTCTGGTAACTAGAGAT
CCCTCAGACCCTTTTAGTCAGTGTGGAAAATCTCTAGCAGTAGTAGTTCATGTCATCTTATTATTCAGTA
TTTATAACTTGCAAAGAAATGAATATCAGAGAGTGAGAGGAACTTGTTTATTGCAGCTTATAATGGTTAC
AAATAAAGCAATAGCATCACAAATTTCACAAATAAAGCATTTTTTTCACTGCATTCTAGTTGTGGTTTGT
CCAAACTCATCAATGTATCTTATCATGTCTGGCTCTAGCTATCCCGCCCCTAACTCCGCCCATCCCGCCC
CTAACTCCGCCCAGTTCCGCCCATTCTCCGCCCCATGGCTGACTAATTTTTTTTATTTATGCAGAGGCCG
AGGCCGCCTCGGCCTCTGAGCTATTCCAGAAGTAGTGAGGAGGCTTTTTTGGAGGCCTAGGGACGTACCC
AATTCGCCCTATAGTGAGTCGTATTACGCGCGCTCACTGGCCGTCGTTTTACAACGTCGTGACTGGGAAA
ACCCTGGCGTTACCCAACTTAATCGCCTTGCAGCACATCCCCCTTTCGCCAGCTGGCGTAATAGCGAAGA
GGCCCGCACCGATCGCCCTTCCCAACAGTTGCGCAGCCTGAATGGCGAATGGG
[124 nt withheld, positions 4464-4587]
C
[91 nt withheld, positions 4589-4679]
A
[49 nt withheld, positions 4681-4729]
CCTTTGACGTTGGAGTCCACGTTCTTT
[37 nt withheld, positions 4757-4793]
ACCCTATCTCGGTCTATTCTTTTGATTTATAAGGGATTTTGCCGATTTCGGCCTATTGGTTAAAAAATGA
GCTGATTTAACAAAAATTTAACGCGAATTTTAACAAAATATTAACGCTTACAATTTAGGTGGCACTTTTC
GGGGAAATGTGCGCGGAACCCCTATTTGTTTATTTTTCTAAATACATTCAAATATGTATCCGCTCATGAG
ACAATAACCCTGATAAATGCTTCAATAATATTGAAAAAGGAAGAGTATGAGTATTCAACATTTCCGTGTC
GCCCTTATTCCCTTTTTTGCGGCATTTTGCCTTCCTGTTTTTGCTCACCCAGAAACGCTGGTGAAAGTAA
AAGATGCTGAAGATCAGTTGGGTGCACGAGTGGGTTACATCGAACTGGATCTCAACAGCGGTAAGATCCT
TGAGAGTTTTCGCCCCGAAGAACGTTTTCCAATGATGAGCACTTTTAAAGTTCTGCTATGTGGCGCGGTA
TTATCCCGTATTGACGCCGGGCAAGAGCAACTCGGTCGCCGCATACACTATTCTCAGAATGACTTGGTTG
AGTACTCACCAGTCACAGAAAAGCATCTTACGGATGGCATGACAGTAAGAGAATTATGCAGTGCTGCCAT
AACCATGAGTGATAACACTGCGGCCAACTTACTTCTGACAACGATCGGAGGACCGAAGGAGCTAACCGCT
TTTTTGCACAACATGGGGGATCATGTAACTCGCCTTGATCGTTGGGAACCGGAGCTGAATGAAGCCATAC
CAAACGACGAGCGTGACACCACGATGCCTGTAGCAATGGCAACAACGTTGCGCAAACTATTAACTGGCGA
ACTACTTACTCTAGCTTCCCGGCAACAATTAATAGACTGGATGGAGGCGGATAAAGTTGCAGGACCACTT
CTGCGCTCGGCCCTTCCGGCTGGCTGGTTTATTGCTGATAAATCTGGAGCCGGTGAGCGTGGGTCTCGCG
GTATCATTGCAGCACTGGGGCCAGATGGTAAGCCCTCCCGTATCGTAGTTATCTACACGACGGGGAGTCA
GGCAACTATGGATGAACGAAATAGACAGATCGCTGAGATAGGTGCCTCACTGATTAAGCATTGGTAACTG
TCAGACCAAGTTTACTCATATATACTTTAGATTGATTTAAAACTTCATTTTTAATTTAAAAGGATCTAGG
TGAAGATCCTTTTTGATAATCTCATGACCAAAATCCCTTAACGTGAGTTTTCGTTCCACTGAGCGTCAGA
CCCCGTAGAAAAGATCAAAGGATCTTCTTGAGATCCTTTTTTTCTGCGCGTAATCTGCTGCTTGCAAACA
AAAAAACCACCGCTACCAGCGGTGGTTTGTTTGCCGGATCAAGAGCTACCAACTCTTTTTCCGAAGGTAA
CTGGCTTCAGCAGAGCGCAGATACCAAATACTGTTCTTCTAGTGTAGCCGTAGTTAGGCCACCACTTCAA
GAACTCTGTAGCACCGCCTACATACCTCGCTCTGCTAATCCTGTTACCAGTGGCTGCTGCCAGTGGCGAT
AAGTCGTGTCTTACCGGGTTGGACTCAAGACGATAGTTACCGGATAAGGCGCAGCGGTCGGGCTGAACGG
GGGGTTCGTGCACACAGCCCAGCTTGGAGCGAACGACCTACACCGAACTGAGATACCTACAGCGTGAGCT
ATGAGAAAGCGCCACGCTTCCCGAAGGGAGAAAGGCGGACAGGTATCCGGTAAGCGGCAGGGTCGGAACA
GGAGAGCGCACGAGGGAGCTTCCAGGGGGAAACGCCTGGTATCTTTATAGTCCTGTCGGGTTTCGCCACC
TCTGACTTGAGCGTCGATTTTTGTGATGCTCGTCAGGGGGGCGGAGCCTATGGAAAAACGCCAGCAACGC
GGCCTTTTTACGGTTCCTGGCCTTTTGCTGGCCTTTTGCTCACATGTTCTTTCCTGCGTTATCCCCTGAT
TCTGTGGATAACCGTATTACCGCCTTTGAGTGAGCTGATACCGCTCGCCGCAGCCGAACGACCGAGCGCA
GCGAGTCAGTGAGCGAGGAAGCGGAAGAGCGCCCAATACGCAAACCGCCTCTCCCCGCGCGTTGGCCGAT
TCATTAATGCAGCTGGCACGACAGGTTTCCCGACTGGAAAGCGGGCAGTGAGCGCAACGCAATTAATGTG
AGTTAGCTCACTCATTAGGCACCCCAGGTTTTACACTTTATGCTTCCGGCTCGTATGTTGTGTGGAATTG
TGAGCGGATAACAATTTCACACAGGAAACAGCTATGACCATGATTACGCCAAGCGCGCAATTAACCCTCA
CTAAAGGGAACAAAAGCTGGAGCTGCAAGCTTAATGTAGTCTTATGCAATACTCTTGTAGTCTTGCAACA
TGGTAACGATGAGTTAGCAACATGCCTTACAAGGAGAGAAAAAGCACCGTGCATGCCGATTGGTGGAAGT
AAGGTGGTACGATCGTGCCTTATTAGGAAGGCAACAGACGGGTCTGACATGGATTGGACGAACCACTGAA
TTGCCGCATTGCAGAGATATTGTATTTAAGTGCCTAGCTCGATACATAAACGGGTCTCTCTGGTTAGACC
AGATCTGAGCCTGGGAGCTCTCTGGCTAACTAGGGAACCCACTGCTTAAGCCTCAATAAAGCTTGCCTTG
AGTGCTTCAAGTAGTGTGTGCCCGTCTGTTGTGTGACTCTGGTAACTAGAGATCCCTCAGACCCTTTTAG
TCAGTGTGGAAAATCTCTAGCAGTGGCGCCCGAACAGGGACTTGAAAGCGAAAGGGAAACCAGAGGAGCT
CTCTCGACGCAGGACTCGGCTTGCTGAAGCGCGCACGGCAAGAGGCGAGGGGCGGCGACTGGTGAGTACG
CCAAAAATTTTGACTAGCGGAGGCTAGAAGGAGAGAGATGGGTGCGAGAGCGTCAGTATTAAGCGGGGGA
GAATTAGATCGCGATGGGAAAAAATTCGGTTAAGGCCAGGGGGAAAGAAAAAATATAAATTAAAACATAT
AGTATGGGCAAGCAGGGAGCTAGAACGATTCGCAGTTAATCCTGGCCTGTTAGAAACATCAGAAGGCTGT
AGACAAATACTGGGACAGCTACAACCATCCCTTCAGACAGGATCAGAAGAACTTAGATCATTATATAATA
CAGTAGCAACCCTCTATTGTGTGCATCAAAGGATAGAGATAAAAGACACCAAGGAAGCTTTAGACAAGAT
AGAGGAAGAGCAAAACAAAAGTAAGACCACCGCACAGCAAGCGGCCGCTGATCTTCAGACCTGGAGGAGG
AGATATGAGGGACAATTGGAGAAGTGAATTATATAAATATAAAGTAGTAAAAATTGAACCATTAGGAGTA
GCACCCACCAAGGCAAAGAGAAGAGTGGTGCAGAGAGAAAAAAGAGCAGTGGGAATAGGAGCTTTGTTCC
TTGGGTTCTTGGGAGCAGCAGGAAGCACTATGGGCGCAGCGTCAATGACGCTGACGGTACAGGCCAGACA
ATTATTGTCTGGTATAGTGCAGCAGCAGAACAATTTGCTGAGGGCTATTGAGGCGCAACAGCATCTGTTG
CAACTCACAGTCTGGGGCATCAAGCAGCTCCAGGCAAGAATCCTGGCTGTGGAAAGATACCTAAAGGATC
AACAGCTCCTGGGGATTTGGGGTTGCTCTGGAAAACTCATTTGCACCACTGCTGTGCCTTGGAATGCTAG
TTGGAGTAATAAATCTCTGGAACAGATTTGGAATCACACGACCTGGATGGAGTGGGACAGAGAAATTAAC
AATTACACAAGCTTAATACACTCCTTAATTGAAGAATCGCAAAACCAGCAAGAAAAGAATGAACAAGAAT
TATTGGAATTAGATAAATGGGCAAGTTTGTGGAATTGGTTTAACATAACAAATTGGCTGTGGTATATAAA
ATTATTCATAATGATAGTAGGAGGCTTGGTAGGTTTAAGAATAGTTTTTGCTGTACTTTCTATAGTGAAT
AGAGTTAGGCAGGGATATTCACCATTATCGTTTCAGACCCACCTCCCAACCCCGAGGGGACCCGACAGGC
CCGAAGGAATAGAAGAAGAAGGTGGAGAGAGAGACAGAGACAGATCCATTCGATTAGTGAACGGATCTCG
ACGGTATCGGTTAACTTTTAAAAGAAAAGGGGGGATTGGGGGGTACAGTGCAGGGGAAAGAATAGTAGAC
ATAATAGCAACAGACATACAAACTAAAGAATTACAAAAACAAATTACAAAAATTCAAAATTTTATCGATC
ACGAGACTAGCCTCGAGAAGCTTGATATCGAATTCCAC
